Addgene plasmid #21661: pMSCV PIG IMP-1-long-mut
Depositing lab: David Bartel. Depositing organization: Whitehead Institute for Biomedical Research. Publication: Widespread shortening of 3'UTRs by alternative cleavage and polyadenylation activates oncogenes in cancer cells. Mayr C, Bartel DP. Cell. 2009 Aug 21. 138(4):673-84. 10.1016/j.cell.2009.06.016 PubMed 19703394.
Backbone
  Vector backbone: pMSCV PIG
  Backbone size w/o insert (bp): 7600
  Vector type: Mammalian Expression, Retroviral
  Selectable markers: Puromycin
Growth in bacteria
  Bacterial resistance: Ampicillin, 100 μg/mL
  Growth temperature: 37°C
  Growth strain: DH5alpha
  Copy number: High Copy
Gene/Insert
  Gene/Insert name: IGF-II mRNA-binding protein 1 (alt names: IMP-1; CM20)
  Species: H. sapiens (human)
  Insert size (bp): 8500
  Mutation: mutated let-7 binding sites.
  Entrez Gene: IGF2BP1 (a.k.a. CRD-BP, CRDBP, IMP-1, IMP1, VICKZ1, ZBP1)
  Tag / fusion protein: IRES (C terminal on backbone); GFP (C terminal on backbone)
  Cloning method: Restriction Enzyme; 5′ cloning site Bgl II (not destroyed); 3′ cloning site Xho I (not destroyed)
  Sequencing primers: 5′ pBABE 5; 3′ MSCV-rev
Terms and licenses: Academic/Nonprofit Terms; Industry Terms: Not Available to Industry
Depositor comments: Long means that all functional alternative polyadenylation signals have been deleted. Mut means that all microRNA binding sites for an indicated microRNA have been mutated. Constructs for Soft-agar assay
How to cite: pMSCV PIG IMP-1-long-mut was a gift from David Bartel (Addgene plasmid # 21661 ; http://n2t.net/addgene:21661 ; RRID:Addgene_21661)
