[The description below was written by a language model from this plasmid's Addgene catalogue record and pLannotate feature annotations shown in this document.]
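Description:
pMSCV PIG IMP-1-long-mut is a murine stem cell virus (MSCV)-based retroviral vector for stable expression of human IGF-II mRNA-binding protein 1 (IMP-1, IGF2BP1) in mammalian cells. The roughly 16 kb plasmid is maintained in E. coli through a high-copy ColE1/pUC-type origin and an ampicillin resistance gene. The viral portion is bounded by MESV-derived 5′ and 3′ LTRs and includes the Ψ packaging signal with a truncated gag segment, which allows the genomic transcript to be packaged into retroviral particles when the viral proteins are provided in trans by packaging cells.

The insert of about 8.5 kb was cloned between BglII and XhoI sites just downstream of the packaging region, so it is transcribed from the 5′ LTR. The annotated IGF2BP1 coding sequence accounts for only about 1.7 kb of the insert. The long stretch that follows carries no meaningful annotation (the short yeast HIS3 and TEF1 promoter hits there are most likely spurious matches) and presumably corresponds to the IMP-1 3′UTR. According to the depositor, "long" means that all functional alternative polyadenylation signals have been deleted, which forces production of the full-length 3′UTR isoform, and "mut" means that the let-7 microRNA binding sites have been mutated.

Downstream of the insert, a mouse PGK promoter drives a puromycin resistance gene linked by an EMCV IRES to EGFP. This bicistronic cassette allows transduced cells to be selected with drug and tracked by fluorescence, and EGFP is not fused to IMP-1. The construct was made for soft-agar transformation assays in a study of how 3′UTR shortening by alternative cleavage and polyadenylation activates oncogenes in cancer cells. In that context it tests how much of the repression conferred by the long 3′UTR depends on let-7 targeting.
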