Features (pLannotate 1.2.2; 24 found; start..end, strand, type, name):
    579..920     +  misc_feature   MESV Ψ: packaging signal of murine embryonic stem cell virus
    987..1403    +  CDS            gag (truncated): truncated Moloney murine leukemia virus (MMLV) gag gene lacking the start codon
   1416..3146    +  CDS            IGF2BP1: IF2B1_HUMAN - Also known as CRDBP, VICKZ1, ZBP1. Experimental evidence at protein level: Swiss-Prot protein existence level 1. RNA-binding factor that recruits target transcripts to cytoplasmic protein-RNA complexes (mRNPs). This transcript 'caging' into mRNPs allows mRNA transport and transient storage. It also modulates the rate and location at which target transcripts encounter the translational apparatus and shields them from endonuclease attacks or microRNA-mediated degradation. Plays a direct role in the transport and translation of transcripts required for axonal regeneration in adult s
   5528..5549    +  promoter       HIS3 promoter (fragment): S. cerevisiae HIS3
   8854..8877    -  promoter       TEF1 promoter (fragment): S. cerevisiae TEF1; promoter for EF-1α
   9873..10372   +  promoter       PGK promoter: mouse phosphoglycerate kinase 1 promoter
  10393..10992   +  CDS            PuroR: puromycin N-acetyltransferase; pac from Streptomyces alboniger; confers resistance to puromycin
  11069..11620   +  misc_feature   IRES: internal ribosome entry site (IRES) of the encephalomyocarditis virus (EMCV)
  11632..12351   +  CDS            EGFP: the original enhanced GFP (Yang et al., 1996) mammalian codon-optimized
  12368..12394   +  misc_feature   MCS (fragment): pBluescript multiple cloning site
  12453..12967   +  LTR            3' LTR: 3' long terminal repeat from murine embryonic stem cell virus
  13158..13180   -  protein_bind   lac operator (fragment): The lac repressor binds to the lac operator to inhibit transcription in E. coli. This inhibition can be relieved by adding lactose or isopropyl-β-D-thiogalactopyranoside (IPTG). lac repressor encoded by lacI
  13184..13214   -  promoter       lac promoter: promoter for the E. coli lac operon
  13229..13250   -  protein_bind   CAP binding site: CAP binding activates transcription in the presence of cAMP. E. coli catabolite activator protein
  13263..13355   -  CDS            lacI (fragment): lac repressor; lacI; The lac repressor binds to the lac operator to inhibit transcription in E. coli. This inhibition can be relieved by adding lactose or isopropyl-β-D-thiogalactopyranoside (IPTG).
  13538..14126   -  rep_origin     ori: high-copy-number ColE1/pMB1/pBR322/pUC origin of replication
  14297..15157   -  CDS            AmpR: β-lactamase; bla; confers resistance to ampicillin, carbenicillin, and related antibiotics
  15158..15262   -  promoter       AmpR promoter: bla
  15357..15392   +  CDS            rop (fragment): Rop protein, which maintains plasmids at low copy number; rop
  15494..15593   +  misc_feature   bom (fragment): basis of mobility region from pBR322
  15599..15748   -  CDS            lacZα (fragment): LacZα fragment of β-galactosidase; lacZ fragment
  15748..15949   -  CDS            TcR (fragment): tetracycline efflux protein; tet; confers resistance to tetracycline
  15950..16048   +  CDS            env (fragment): murine leukemia virus gPr80 envelope polyprotein precursor; env; proteolytically cleaved into gp70SU and p15TM subunits
  16090..515     +  LTR            5' LTR (across the origin): 5' long terminal repeat from murine embryonic stem cell virus
>Addgene plasmid #21661 | pMSCV PIG IMP-1-long-mut | depositor full sequence | sequence record 9952 | Author sequence
TGAAAGACCCCACCTGTAGGTTTGGCAAGCTAGCTTAAGTAACGCCATTTTGCAAGGCATGGAAAATACA
TAACTGAGAATAGAGAAGTTCAGATCAAGGTTAGGAACAGAGAGACAGCAGAATATGGGCCAAACAGGAT
ATCTGTGGTAAGCAGTTCCTGCCCCGGCTCAGGGCCAAGAACAGATGGTCCCCAGATGCGGTCCCGCCCT
CAGCAGTTTCTAGAGAACCATCAGATGTTTCCAGGGTGCCCCAAGGACCTGAAATGACCCTGTGCCTTAT
TTGAACTAACCAATCAGTTCGCTTCTCGCTTCTGTTCGCGCGCTTCTGCTCCCCGAGCTCAATAAAAGAG
CCCACAACCCCTCACTCGGCGCGCCAGTCCTCCGATAGACTGCGTCGCCCGGGTACCCGTATTCCCAATA
AAGCCTCTTGCTGTTTGCATCCGAATCGTGGACTCGCTGATCCTTGGGAGGGTCTCCTCAGATTGATTGA
CTGCCCACCTCGGGGGTCTTTCATTTGGAGGTTCCACCGAGATTTGGAGACCCCTGCCCAGGGACCACCG
ACCCCCCCGCCGGGAGGTAAGCTGGCCAGCGGTCGTTTCGTGTCTGTCTCTGTCTTTGTGCGTGTTTGTG
CCGGCATCTAATGTTTGCGCCTGCGTCTGTACTAGTTAGCTAACTAGCTCTGTATCTGGCGGACCCGTGG
TGGAACTGACGAGTTCTGAACACCCGGCCGCAACCCTGGGAGACGTCCCAGGGACTTTGGGGGCCGTTTT
TGTGGCCCGACCTGAGGAAGGGAGTCGATGTGGAATCCGACCCCGTCAGGATATGTGGTTCTGGTAGGAG
ACGAGAACCTAAAACAGTTCCCGCCTCCGTCTGAATTTTTGCTTTCGGTTTGGAACCGAAGCCGCGCGTC
TTGTCTGCTGCAGCGCTGCAGCATCGTTCTGTGTTGTCTCTGTCTGACTGTGTTTCTGTATTTGTCTGAA
AATTAGGGCCAGACTGTTACCACTCCCTTAAGTTTGACCTTAGGTCACTGGAAAGATGTCGAGCGGATCG
CTCACAACCAGTCGGTAGATGTCAAGAAGAGACGTTGGGTTACCTTCTGCTCTGCAGAATGGCCAACCTT
TAACGTCGGATGGCCGCGAGACGGCACCTTTAACCGAGACCTCATCACCCAGGTTAAGATCAAGGTCTTT
TCACCTGGCCCGCATGGACACCCAGACCAGGTCCCCTACATCGTGACCTGGGAAGCCTTGGCTTTTGACC
CCCCTCCCTGGGTCAAGCCCTTTGTACACCCTAAGCCTCCGCCTCCTCTTCCTCCATCCGCCCCGTCTCT
CCCCCTTGAACCTCCTCGTTCGACCCCGCCTCGATCCTCCCTTTATCCAGCCCTCACTCCTTCTCTAGGC
GCCGGAATTAGATCTATGAACAAGCTTTACATCGGCAACCTCAACGAGAGCGTGACCCCCGCGGACTTGG
AGAAAGTGTTTGCGGAGCACAAGATCTCCTACAGCGGCCAGTTCTTGGTCAAATCCGGCTACGCCTTCGT
GGACTGCCCGGACGAGCACTGGGCGATGAAGGCCATCGAAACTTTCTCCGGGAAAGTAGAATTACAAGGA
AAACGCTTAGAGATTGAACATTCGGTGCCCAAAAAACAAAGGAGCCGGAAAATTCAAATCCGAAATATTC
CACCCCAGCTCCGATGGGAAGTACTGGACAGCCTGCTGGCTCAGTATGGTACAGTAGAGAACTGTGAGCA
AGTGAACACCGAGAGTGAGACGGCAGTGGTGAATGTCACCTATTCCAACCGGGAGCAGACCAGGCAAGCC
ATCATGAAGCTGAATGGCCACCAGTTGGAGAACCATGCCCTGAAGGTCTCCTACATCCCCGATGAGCAGA
TAGCACAGGGACCTGAGAATGGGCGCCGAGGGGGCTTTGGCTCTCGGGGTCAGCCCCGCCAGGGCTCACC
TGTGGCAGCGGGGGCCCCAGCCAAGCAGCAGCAAGTGGACATCCCCCTTCGGCTCCTGGTGCCCACCCAG
TATGTGGGTGCCATTATTGGCAAGGAGGGGGCCACCATCCGCAACATCACAAAACAGACCCAGTCCAAGA
TAGACGTGCATAGGAAGGAGAACGCAGGTGCAGCTGAAAAAGCCATCAGTGTGCACTCCACCCCTGAGGG
CTGCTCCTCCGCTTGTAAGATGATCTTGGAGATTATGCATAAAGAGGCTAAGGACACCAAAACGGCTGAC
GAGGTTCCCCTGAAGATCCTGGCCCATAATAACTTTGTAGGGCGTCTCATTGGCAAGGAAGGACGGAACC
TGAAGAAGGTAGAGCAAGATACCGAGACAAAAATCACCATCTCCTCGTTGCAAGACCTTACCCTTTACAA
CCCTGAGAGGACCATCACTGTGAAGGGGGCCATCGAGAATTGTTGCAGGGCCGAGCAGGAAATAATGAAG
AAAGTTCGGGAGGCCTATGAGAATGATGTGGCTGCCATGAGCCTGCAGTCTCACCTGATCCCTGGCCTGA
ACCTGGCTGCTGTAGGTCTTTTCCCAGCTTCATCCAGCGCAGTCCCGCCGCCTCCCAGCAGCGTTACTGG
GGCTGCTCCCTATAGCTCCTTTATGCAGGCTCCCGAGCAGGAGATGGTGCAGGTGTTTATCCCCGCCCAG
GCAGTGGGCGCCATCATCGGCAAGAAGGGGCAGCACATCAAACAGCTCTCCCGGTTTGCCAGCGCCTCCA
TCAAGATTGCACCACCCGAAACACCTGACTCCAAAGTTCGTATGGTTATCATCACTGGACCGCCAGAGGC
CCAATTCAAGGCTCAGGGAAGAATCTATGGCAAACTCAAGGAGGAGAACTTCTTTGGTCCCAAGGAGGAA
GTGAAGCTGGAGACCCACATACGTGTGCCAGCATCAGCAGCTGGCCGGGTCATTGGCAAAGGTGGAAAAA
CGGTGAACGAGTTGCAGAATTTGACGGCAGCTGAGGTGGTAGTACCAAGAGACCAGACCCCTGATGAGAA
CGACCAGGTCATCGTGAAAATCATCGGACATTTCTATGCCAGTCAGATGGCTCAACGGAAGATCCGAGAC
ATCCTGGCCCAGGTTAAGCAGCAGCATCAGAAGGGACAGAGTAACCAGGCCCAGGCACGGAGGAAGTGAC
CAGCCCCTCCCTGTCCCTTCGAGTCCAGGACAACAACGGGCAGAAATCGAGAGTGTGCTCTCCCCGGCAG
GCCTGAGAATGAGTGGGAATCCGGGACACCTGGGCCGGGCTGTAGATCAGGTTTGCCCACTTGATTGAGA
AAGATGTTCCAGTGAGGAACCCTGATCTCTCAGCCCCAAACACCCACCCAATTGGCCCAACACTGTCTGC
CCCTCGGGGTGTCAGAAATTCTAGCGCAAGGCACTTTTAAACGTGGATTGTTTAAAGAAGCTCTCCAGGC
CCCACCAAGAGGGTGGATCACACCTCAGTGGGAAGAAAAATAAAATTTCCTTCAGGTTTTAAAAACATGC
AGAGAGGTGTTTTAATCAGCCTTAAAGGATGGTTCATTTCTTGACCTTAATGTTTTTCCAATCTTCTTCC
CCCTACTTGGGTAATTGATTAAAATAACGCCATTTACGGCCTCTTTCTATATTTACACTAATTTTTTTAT
CTTTATTGCTACCAGAAAAAAATGCGAACGAATGCATTGCTTTGCTTACAGTATTGACTCAAGGGAAAAG
AACTGTCAGTATCTGTAGATTAATTCCAATCACTCCCTAACCAATAGGTACAATACGGAATGAAGAAGAG
GGGAAAATGGGGAGAAAGATGGTTAAAATACATAATAATCCACGTTTAAAAGGAGCGCACTTGTGGCTGA
TCTATGCCAGATCACCATCTTCAAATTGGCACAACTGAAATTTCCCCACTCTGTTGGGGCTTCCCCACCA
CATTCATGTCCCTCTCCCGTGTAGGTTTCACATTATGTCCAGGTGCACATAGGTGGTATTGAATGCTCAG
CAGGGTAGGGGCTGACCACTGTCCCTGATTCCCATCGTTCTCAGGCGGATTTTATATTTTTTTAAAGTCT
ATTTTAATGATTGGATATGAGCACTGGGAAGGGGACGCTAACTCCCCTTGATAAAGTCTCGGTTCCATGG
AGGACTTGAGTGGCCCCAAAGGCTGCCACGGTGCCCTCACCCCAGCCCATGTGCTCCCATAAGGGCTGGT
TCCTAGAGGCAGGGGTTGTGGGGCACTCCCAGCCACGGCACTGTTACCTTGGTGGTGGGACTTGGAACCC
AACCCTGAGCTCCCGATAAAGCTAAAGTCCATCATCTGGCAAATTCAGTAAATTGGAGAGTACTTGCTTC
TGTTTGTATCTGAGAGGAATTTTTAACTGACGGCTTCTGTCTCCATGAATCATTATCAGCATGATGAAAG
GTGTGTCTAAAAAACAATTCAGAATACCAGCAGCATTGTACAGCAAGGGGTAAATAAGCTTAATTTATTA
ATTTACCAGGCTTAATTAAGATCCCATGGAGTGTTTAGCCCTTGTGGGAGACAGAAGCCATCAGTTAAAT
GAGGTTAGGCCTCTCCTCCTAATATACTGATTGACAATGCATATTAGCCAGGTAATGCACTTTAGCTACC
CTGGACAATGCTATCAAGTGTGCTGGGAAGGGAGGAAGGCCTCTCTACATATGGAAAAGCCCATGCGTGG
AGTTCCCCTCCTTTCAACATTGCAACAACAGTAACAACAAGACAACCGCAACATGTGGGCGTAGTCAGGC
AATGCTGTGTGCGAAGTAAACTAACGCAAGGTATGAAGTTAACGCAGCAATTATTTTCCTTTTTGTTCCC
CCCAACCCCATTAAAAAAATTTTTTTTTGATTTTTGTTTTTTTGCAGCTTGCTGATATTTTATATAAAAA
AGAAAAGCAAAGCAAAAGAGAAGCTGATAGTCTTGAATATTTTATTTTTTTAATGAAAAGAAAAAACAAG
AAAGTTATGTTTCATAATTTCTTACAACATGAGCCAGTAACCCTTTAGGAACTCTCTATGGAGAACAGGC
CTGGTGGGAAAGGCTTTGGGGGCTGCCCCCTTAGGAGGAGGCTAGTGCTAAGAGGGAAGGCCCAGGTTTG
AGAGAGCCCAGAGGGGCAGAGCCCAGAGCCTTGTTTGGCCCTGATCTCTGACTTCTAGAGCCCCAGCTGC
TGGCGGCTGCTGGAATATCCTACCTGATAGGATTAAAAGGCCTAGTGGAGCTGGGGGCTCTCAGTGGTTA
AACAATGCCCAACAACCAACCAGCTGGCCCTTGGTCTCCTCTCTTTCCTCCTTTGGTTAAAGAGCATCTC
AGCCAGCTTTTCCCACCAGTGGTGCTGTTGAGATATTTTAAAATATTGCCTCCGTTTTATCGAGGAGAGA
AATAATAACTAAAAAATATACCCTTTAAAAAAACCTATATTTCTCTGTCTAAAAATATGGGAGCTGAGAT
TCCGTTCGTGGAAAAAAGACAAGGCCACCCTCTCGCCCTCAGAGAGGTCCACCTGGTTTGTCATTGCAAT
GCTTTTCATTTTTTTTTTTTGTTATTGTTTCATTTCAGTTCCGTCTTGCTATTCTTCCTAATCTATATCC
ATAGATCTAAGGGGCAAACAGATACTAGTTAACTGCCCCCACCTCTGTCTCCCTGTCTTCTTTAGATCGG
TCTGATTGATTTTAAAAGTGGACCCAAACTTAGGGAATTCTTGATTTAGGGTGGCTGGTGGCAAGGAGGG
GCAGGGGATATGGGGACGTGACTGGGACAGGTTCCTGCCTTATCATTTTCTCCCTAGGACATTCCCTTGT
AGCCCCCAGAATTGTCTGGCCCAAATTGAATAGAAGCAGAAAAACATTTAGGGATAACATCAGGCCAGTA
GAATTAAGCCTCTCCACCTGTCCCAACCATAAAAAGGGTCTCCCAGCTTTCCATCTCTGGCTCTATATGC
TTTATCCCAAAACAAAGCAGATAACGTTCAGACGTCGGCCATTTAGTAATTTAAAGCGAATTTCCAGCAG
CAAGCATGCTTTGATATCTGGTTCAGACTATCATCAGGAAGAAAAAAAAATCCCACAGTACCTGAAATGT
GATTGTTGCAGTGTTCAGTTTCCTTGGGGGCCTGCTCCCTTCACACCTTGAGCCCAAGTCCTTTTCCGTT
GGCTGATTCAGCTCCCAGAAGAGACGAGGAAGTGTGTGGCAAGGGACTGGAAAACTTCACTTGCTTGGAT
TAGGCAAGGCTCCACTCATTGTTGATATTTGCCCAGCAGGAAAATCATGTAAGTTATACCACCAGAAAGC
AAAAGGAGCATGGTTTGGTGGTTAAGGTTTAGTGGGATGAAGGACCTGTCTTGGTGGGCCGGGCCCTCTT
GTGCCCCGTAGGCTAGGTCTTAGGGCAACTCCTTGCCCTCCTGCTCAGCACCTCCATTTCCCCATCCTTG
GTGAGATAACAAGCTATCGCGAAAAGCACTTGGGAGATTTGGATGATTTGAGAAGAGTGACTTAAAAAAA
ATGCTTCTGTGCTCTAAGATATATATGTGTGTGTGTGTGCTACATATATATTTTTAAGAAAGGACCATCT
CTTTAGGATATATTTTTAAATTCTTTGAAACACATAACCAAAATGGTTTGATTCACTGACTGACTTTGAA
GCTGCATCTGCCAGTTACACCCCAAATGGCTTTAATCCCCTCTCGGGTCTGGTTGCCTTTTGCAGTTTGG
GTTGTGGACTCAGCTCCTGTGAGGGGTCTGGTTAGGAGAGAGCCATTTTTAAGGACAGGGAGTTTTATAG
CCCTTTTCTACTTTCCTCCCCTCCTCCCAGTCCTTATCAATCTTTTTTCCTTTTTCCTGACCCCCTCCTT
CTGGAGGCAGTTGGGAGCTATCCTTGTTTATGCCTCACTATTGGCAGAAAAGACCCCATTTAAAACCCAG
AGAACACTGGAGGGGGATGCTCTAGTTGGTTCTGTGTCCATTTTCCTCTGTGCCAAAGACAGACAGACAG
AGGCTGAGAGAGGCTGTTCCTGAATCAAAGCAATAGCCAGCTTTCGACACATACCTGGCTGTCTGAGGAG
GAAGGCCTCCTGGAAACTGGGAGCTAAGGGCGAGGCCCTTCCCTTCAGAGGCTCCTGGGGGATTAGGGTG
TGGTGTTTGCCAAGCCAAGGGGTAGGGAGCCGAGAAATTGGTCTGTCGGCTCCTGGTTGCACTTTGGGGA
AGGAGAGGAAGTTTGGGGCTCCAGGTAGCTCCCTGTTGTGGGACTGCTCTGTCCCCTGCCCCTACTGCAG
AGATAGCACTGCCGAGTTCCCTTCAGGCCTGGCAGACGGGCAGTGAGGAGGGGCCTCAGTTAGCTCTCAA
GGGTGCCTTCCCCTCCTCCCAACCCAGACATACCCTCTGCCAAACTGGGAACCAGCAGTGCTAGTAACTA
ACGCACAGAGCCCCAGAGGGCCTGCTTGAGCCTTCTTGCTCCACAGGAGAAGCTGGTGCCTCTAGGCAAC
CCCTTCCTCCCACCTCTCATCAGGGGTGGGGGTTCTCCTTTCTTTCCCCTGAAGTGTTTATGGGGAGATC
CTAGTGGCTTTGCCATTCAAACCACTCGACTGTTTGCCTGTTTCTTGAAAACCAGTAGAAGGGAAACAGC
ACAGCCTGTCACAGTAATTGCAGGAAGATTGAAGAAAAATCCTCATCAATGCCAGGGGACATAAAAGCCA
TTTCCCTTCCAAATACTCGACAATTTAGATGCAGAACATTTCTCTGTATTCAGACTTAGAGTAACACCAG
CTGAAAACTGCAGTTTCTTTCCTTTGGATACATAAGGCTTCTCTATCGGGGTACGGGACAGGGAGGAGGC
CTCATGTCTGAAGGGGGATTTAGGGGCGAGAGCCCCAGCCCTGACCCTCGGTCCTGTGCACCGCTTTGGG
GCACAGTCTGATGGCGCCTTTGCTGGCGCCTTAGTATGGTTGACTCCGGATGGACAAAAGAAAAAAAATT
TTTTTTCTTGAATGAAATAGCAGGAAGCTCCTCGGGAGCATGTGTTTTGATTAACCGCAGGTGATGGATG
CTACGAGTATAAATGGATTAACTAACGCAATCCTTACAGTAAGATTGGAACTAAGGGCAGGGACTCATGC
ATAAGGGTATGAATCCCAGCCAGGACAAGTGAGTTGAGGCTTGTGCCACAAAAGGTTTGTCCTTGGGGAA
CAGGCAGGCCTGCCAGGATCCCCCCCATATCGATTGGGCTGGGAGGGCTGGCCATGAGGTCCCCACTTTC
TGCTTTCCTTGCCCATGTGTCACCCCTTTGGCCTCCAGCTTGTCCCTCTCTCACTTTCTATAGCTTTGTT
GGACCAGATGGTGAGGAAAGGAATGGCCTCTTCCCTTCTAGAGGGGGCTGGCTGGAGTGAGACCTGGGGC
TTGGCCTGGAACCCACCACACAGCCCCAAAGTCAGGAAGCCTGGGGAAACCAGAGCTGAGACCTCTTCAA
CAGGGTTTCTTTGAGATCCTACACCTCCATTGGGCCCTTTTTCAGTCTTCAATGGGGGCCCAGTTGGCTC
TAGAAGGAGAAGAGGTGAAGCAGGATCCTTTGCCCTGGGGGAGTCTGAGGGCGCGGTCCTTGGACTCATT
CAGGCCGTCTTTGTAGTTGGGGGAGTTCCACTGGGCGATCCCAGCCCCTCCCCACCCACCCTCTAATGGA
CCTCCTCATAGAAGCCCCATTTCACTTTTGTTTTATCTACCTCTTAGCAAAACAATAGATAAATTAGGTA
GTGGCAGCTCCACTTGCTTAGGTTAGGGGGGGAAAAAGATTTCTTTTTCCAAAGGAAAAAAATATTACCT
TGAGAATACTTTCCAAAAAATAAAATTAAAAAAAAAAAAACCAAAAAAAAAAATTTTTTTTTAAAAGGGA
GACATTTTCCAGTGACCACTGGATTGTTTTAATTTCCCAAGCTTTTTTTTCCCCCATAAATAAGTTTCAC
TCTTTGGCGATTTTCTTCACTTGTTTAAGATAACGTGCTAGCTATTCCAACAGGTAACAGCTTTCACAGT
CTGCCCCTGGCCTGTCTCACCCCATCCCCCACCCTATTCCTGCCAGTGAGTCCTTCCTGTGCTTCTCTCC
CTTCTCCCCTCCCAGCCAGCTGACTTCAGTCACCCCTGTCCCCCCTCCCCTGCCAATAAGCTCCCCCAGG
AATAAAGGCTTTGTTTTGGGGATGCTTAAATCTTGACTGGCACTTCCCGGCTGTGGGGGCTGGGGAGCCA
CTTGTAACATTTCTGTGCAGATTTTATGTTAGCCACTGCTATGTTAAAGCACGTTCAAAATGAATTTCAG
CAGATTATGTGTTACCATAATGAATAAACGTCCTCTATCACCATTTGGAGTCTCCCTTTTCTCCAGGATC
TTGATCCTGGTCCCCAAAACCAGAGTGAATCAAAAGAGCTTCCTCCCCTGAGGCAAAGTGGATTTGTAAG
CAGTTCTGAAACATCACTTACTCAGAAGAGGGAACGATGTATTTTGATGAGTGCAAATTGGGAAGAGCTG
GAGGCCTACTGCTTGGGACAGTTTTTTTTTTTTTTTTTTTTTTAAATATGAGTGCTAGCTTATTCTGTAA
TTGCGGCAACTTTGAAAATTGTATTTTACTGGAAATCTGCCAGCCATCACCACCCGATTTTGATTGTATC
CTTCCTCCCATCCTTTAATCTGTTCATTGCTTTGGGGGAGGTGGGGCAGCTGGCTCACACGTTGGAGTTT
GTTCTTTGATGGATGAACGAACACTCCAGCTTTCTTTCCCGTGAAGGTTGTTTCAGCCACAAACCACTTC
ATTTTGCTGTTTCAATTTCAAAATAAAAGGAAACTTATATTGAAAGACAACTCGAGGTTAACGAATTCTA
CCGGGTAGGGGAGGCGCTTTTCCCAAGGCAGTCTGGAGCATGCGCTTTAGCAGCCCCGCTGGGCACTTGG
CGCTACACAAGTGGCCTCTGGCCTCGCACACATTCCACATCCACCGGTAGGCGCCAACCGGCTCCGTTCT
TTGGTGGCCCCTTCGCGCCACCTTCTACTCCTCCCCTAGTCAGGAAGTTCCCCCCCGCCCCGCAGCTCGC
GTCGTGCAGGACGTGACAAATGGAAGTAGCACGTCTCACTAGTCTCGTGCAGATGGACAGCACCGCTGAG
CAATGGAAGCGGGTAGGCCTTTGGGGCAGCGGCCAATAGCAGCTTTGCTCCTTCGCTTTCTGGGCTCAGA
GGCTGGGAAGGGGTGGGTCCGGGGGCGGGCTCAGGGGCGGGCTCAGGGGCGGGGCGGGCGCCCGAAGGTC
CTCCGGAGGCCCGGCATTCTGCACGCTTCAAAAGCGCACGTCTGCCGCGCTGTTCTCCTCTTCCTCATCT
CCGGGCCTTTCGACCTGCAGCCCAAGCTTACCATGACCGAGTACAAGCCCACGGTGCGCCTCGCCACCCG
CGACGACGTCCCCAGGGCCGTACGCACCCTCGCCGCCGCGTTCGCCGACTACCCCGCCACGCGCCACACC
GTCGATCCGGACCGCCACATCGAGCGGGTCACCGAGCTGCAAGAACTCTTCCTCACGCGCGTCGGGCTCG
ACATCGGCAAGGTGTGGGTCGCGGACGACGGCGCCGCGGTGGCGGTCTGGACCACGCCGGAGAGCGTCGA
AGCGGGGGCGGTGTTCGCCGAGATCGGCCCGCGCATGGCCGAGTTGAGCGGTTCCCGGCTGGCCGCGCAG
CAACAGATGGAAGGCCTCCTGGCGCCGCACCGGCCCAAGGAGCCCGCGTGGTTCCTGGCCACCGTCGGCG
TCTCGCCCGACCACCAGGGCAAGGGTCTGGGCAGCGCCGTCGTGCTCCCCGGAGTGGAGGCGGCCGAGCG
CGCCGGGGTGCCCGCCTTCCTGGAGACCTCCGCGCCCCGCAACCTCCCCTTCTACGAGCGGCTCGGCTTC
ACCGTCACCGCCGACGTCGAGGTGCCCGAAGGACCGCGCACCTGGTGCATGACCCGCAAGCCCGGTGCCT
GACGCCCGCCCCACGACCCGCAGCGCCCGACCGAAAGGAGCGCACGACCCCATCATCCAATTCCGCCCCC
CCCCCCTAACGTTACTGGCCGAAGCCGCTTGGAATAAGGCCGGTGTGCGTTTGTCTATATGTTATTTTCC
ACCATATTGCCGTCTTTTGGCAATGTGAGGGCCCGGAAACCTGGCCCTGTCTTCTTGACGAGCATTCCTA
GGGGTCTTTCCCCTCTCGCCAAAGGAATGCAAGGTCTGTTGAATGTCGTGAAGGAAGCAGTTCCTCTGGA
AGCTTCTTGAAGACAAACAACGTCTGTAGCGACCCTTTGCAGGCAGCGGAACCCCCCACCTGGCGACAGG
TGCCTCTGCGGCCAAAAGCCACGTGTATAAGATACACCTGCAAAGGCGGCACAACCCCAGTGCCACGTTG
TGAGTTGGATAGTTGTGGAAAGAGTCAAATGGCTCTCCTCAAGCGTATTCAACAAGGGGCTGAAGGATGC
CCAGAAGGTACCCCATTGTATGGGATCTGATCTGGGGCCTCGGTGCACATGCTTTACATGTGTTTAGTCG
AGGTTAAAAAACGTCTAGGCCCCCCGAACCACGGGGACGTGGTTTTCCTTTGAAAAACACGATGATAATA
TGGCCACAACCATGGTGAGCAAGGGCGAGGAGCTGTTCACCGGGGTGGTGCCCATCCTGGTCGAGCTGGA
CGGCGACGTAAACGGCCACAAGTTCAGCGTGTCCGGCGAGGGCGAGGGCGATGCCACCTACGGCAAGCTG
ACCCTGAAGTTCATCTGCACCACCGGCAAGCTGCCCGTGCCCTGGCCCACCCTCGTGACCACCCTGACCT
ACGGCGTGCAGTGCTTCAGCCGCTACCCCGACCACATGAAGCAGCACGACTTCTTCAAGTCCGCCATGCC
CGAAGGCTACGTCCAGGAGCGCACCATCTTCTTCAAGGACGACGGCAACTACAAGACCCGCGCCGAGGTG
AAGTTCGAGGGCGACACCCTGGTGAACCGCATCGAGCTGAAGGGCATCGACTTCAAGGAGGACGGCAACA
TCCTGGGGCACAAGCTGGAGTACAACTACAACAGCCACAACGTCTATATCATGGCCGACAAGCAGAAGAA
CGGCATCAAGGTGAACTTCAAGATCCGCCACAACATCGAGGACGGCAGCGTGCAGCTCGCCGACCACTAC
CAGCAGAACACCCCCATCGGCGACGGCCCCGTGCTGCTGCCCGACAACCACTACCTGAGCACCCAGTCCG
CCCTGAGCAAAGACCCCAACGAGAAGCGCGATCACATGGTCCTGCTGGAGTTCGTGACCGCCGCCGGGAT
CACTCTCGGCATGGACGAGCTGTACAAGTAATGAATTAATTAAGAATTATCAAGCTTATCGATACCGTCG
ACCTGCAGCCAAGCTTATCGATAAAATAAAAGATTTTATTTAGTCTCCAGAAAAAGGGGGGAATGAAAGA
CCCCACCTGTAGGTTTGGCAAGCTAGCTTAAGTAACGCCATTTTGCAAGGCATGGAAAATACATAACTGA
GAATAGAGAAGTTCAGATCAAGGTTAGGAACAGAGAGACAGCAGAATATGGGCCAAACAGGATATCTGTG
GTAAGCAGTTCCTGCCCCGGCTCAGGGCCAAGAACAGATGGTCCCCAGATGCGGTCCCGCCCTCAGCAGT
TTCTAGAGAACCATCAGATGTTTCCAGGGTGCCCCAAGGACCTGAAATGACCCTGTGCCTTATTTGAACT
AACCAATCAGTTCGCTTCTCGCTTCTGTTCGCGCGCTTCTGCTCCCCGAGCTCAATAAAAGAGCCCACAA
CCCCTCACTCGGCGCGCCAGTCCTCCGATAGACTGCGTCGCCCGGGTACCCGTGTATCCAATAAACCCTC
TTGCAGTTGCATCCGACTTGTGGTCTCGCTGTTCCTTGGGAGGGTCTCCTCTGAGTGATTGACTACCCGT
CAGCGGGGGTCTTTCATGGGTAACAGTTTCTTGAAGTTGGAGAACAACATTCTGAGGGTAGGAGTCGAAT
ATTAAGTAATCCTGACTCAATTAGCCACTGTTTTGAATCCACATACTCCAATACTCCTGAAATAGTTCAT
TATGGACAGCGCAGAAGAGCTGGGGAGAATTAATTCGTAATCATGGTCATAGCTGTTTCCTGTGTGAAAT
TGTTATCCGCTCACAATTCCACACAACATACGAGCCGGAAGCATAAAGTGTAAAGCCTGGGGTGCCTAAT
GAGTGAGCTAACTCACATTAATTGCGTTGCGCTCACTGCCCGCTTTCCAGTCGGGAAACCTGTCGTGCCA
GCTGCATTAATGAATCGGCCAACGCGCGGGGAGAGGCGGTTTGCGTATTGGGCGCTCTTCCGCTTCCTCG
CTCACTGACTCGCTGCGCTCGGTCGTTCGGCTGCGGCGAGCGGTATCAGCTCACTCAAAGGCGGTAATAC
GGTTATCCACAGAATCAGGGGATAACGCAGGAAAGAACATGTGAGCAAAAGGCCAGCAAAAGGCCAGGAA
CCGTAAAAAGGCCGCGTTGCTGGCGTTTTTCCATAGGCTCCGCCCCCCTGACGAGCATCACAAAAATCGA
CGCTCAAGTCAGAGGTGGCGAAACCCGACAGGACTATAAAGATACCAGGCGTTTCCCCCTGGAAGCTCCC
TCGTGCGCTCTCCTGTTCCGACCCTGCCGCTTACCGGATACCTGTCCGCCTTTCTCCCTTCGGGAAGCGT
GGCGCTTTCTCATAGCTCACGCTGTAGGTATCTCAGTTCGGTGTAGGTCGTTCGCTCCAAGCTGGGCTGT
GTGCACGAACCCCCCGTTCAGCCCGACCGCTGCGCCTTATCCGGTAACTATCGTCTTGAGTCCAACCCGG
TAAGACACGACTTATCGCCACTGGCAGCAGCCACTGGTAACAGGATTAGCAGAGCGAGGTATGTAGGCGG
TGCTACAGAGTTCTTGAAGTGGTGGCCTAACTACGGCTACACTAGAAGGACAGTATTTGGTATCTGCGCT
CTGCTGAAGCCAGTTACCTTCGGAAAAAGAGTTGGTAGCTCTTGATCCGGCAAACAAACCACCGCTGGTA
GCGGTGGTTTTTTTGTTTGCAAGCAGCAGATTACGCGCAGAAAAAAAGGATCTCAAGAAGATCCTTTGAT
CTTTTCTACGGGGTCTGACGCTCAGTGGAACGAAAACTCACGTTAAGGGATTTTGGTCATGAGATTATCA
AAAAGGATCTTCACCTAGATCCTTTTAAATTAAAAATGAAGTTTTAAATCAATCTAAAGTATATATGAGT
AAACTTGGTCTGACAGTTACCAATGCTTAATCAGTGAGGCACCTATCTCAGCGATCTGTCTATTTCGTTC
ATCCATAGTTGCCTGACTCCCCGTCGTGTAGATAACTACGATACGGGAGGGCTTACCATCTGGCCCCAGT
GCTGCAATGATACCGCGAGACCCACGCTCACCGGCTCCAGATTTATCAGCAATAAACCAGCCAGCCGGAA
GGGCCGAGCGCAGAAGTGGTCCTGCAACTTTATCCGCCTCCATCCAGTCTATTAATTGTTGCCGGGAAGC
TAGAGTAAGTAGTTCGCCAGTTAATAGTTTGCGCAACGTTGTTGCCATTGCTACAGGCATCGTGGTGTCA
CGCTCGTCGTTTGGTATGGCTTCATTCAGCTCCGGTTCCCAACGATCAAGGCGAGTTACATGATCCCCCA
TGTTGTGCAAAAAAGCGGTTAGCTCCTTCGGTCCTCCGATCGTTGTCAGAAGTAAGTTGGCCGCAGTGTT
ATCACTCATGGTTATGGCAGCACTGCATAATTCTCTTACTGTCATGCCATCCGTAAGATGCTTTTCTGTG
ACTGGTGAGTACTCAACCAAGTCATTCTGAGAATAGTGTATGCGGCGACCGAGTTGCTCTTGCCCGGCGT
CAATACGGGATAATACCGCGCCACATAGCAGAACTTTAAAAGTGCTCATCATTGGAAAACGTTCTTCGGG
GCGAAAACTCTCAAGGATCTTACCGCTGTTGAGATCCAGTTCGATGTAACCCACTCGTGCACCCAACTGA
TCTTCAGCATCTTTTACTTTCACCAGCGTTTCTGGGTGAGCAAAAACAGGAAGGCAAAATGCCGCAAAAA
AGGGAATAAGGGCGACACGGAAATGTTGAATACTCATACTCTTCCTTTTTCAATATTATTGAAGCATTTA
TCAGGGTTATTGTCTCATGAGCGGATACATATTTGAATGTATTTAGAAAAATAAACAAATAGGGGTTCCG
CGCACATTTCCCCGAAAAGTGCCACCTGACGTCTAAGAAACCATTATTATCATGACATTAACCTATAAAA
ATAGGCGTATCACGAGGCCCTTTCGTCTCGCGCGTTTCGGTGATGACGGTGAAAACCTCTGACACATGCA
GCTCCCGGAGACGGTCACAGCTTGTCTGTAAGCGGATGCCGGGAGCAGACAAGCCCGTCAGGGCGCGTCA
GCGGGTGTTGGCGGGTGTCGGGGCTGGCTTAACTATGCGGCATCAGAGCAGATTGTACTGAGAGTGCACC
ATATGCGGTGTGAAATACCGCACAGATGCGTAAGGAGAAAATACCGCATCAGGCGCCATTCGCCATTCAG
GCTGCGCAACTGTTGGGAAGGGCGATCGGTGCGGGCCTCTTCGCTATTACGCCAGCTGGCGAAAGGGGGA
TGTGCTGCAAGGCGATTAAGTTGGGTAACGCCAGGGTTTTCCCAGTCACGACGTTGTAAAACGACGGCGC
AAGGAATGGTGCATGCAAGGAGATGGCGCCCAACAGTCCCCCGGCCACGGGGCCTGCCACCATACCCACG
CCGAAACAAGCGCTCATGAGCCCGAAGTGGCGAGCCCGATCTTCCCCATCGGTGATGTCGGCGATATAGG
CGCCAGCAACCGCACCTGTGGCGCCGGTGATGCCGGCCACGATGCGTCCGGCGTAGAGGCGATTAGTCCA
ATTTGTTAAAGACAGGATATCAGTGGTCCAGGCTCTAGTTTTGACTCAACAATATCACCAGCTGAAGCCT
ATAGAGTACGAGCCATAGATAAAATAAAAGATTTTATTTAGTCTCCAGAAAAAGGGGGGAA
