>Addgene plasmid #21661 | pMSCV PIG IMP-1-long-mut | addgene partial sequence | sequence record 27421 | 21661 with MSCV-rev
ATCTCGTTATACTGTGTCATACGACGCCTCCCCTACCCGGTAGAATTCGTTAACCTCGAGTTGTCTTTCA
ATATAAGTTTCCTTTTATTTTGAAATTGAAACAGCAAAATGAAGTGGTTTGTGGCTGAAACAACCTTCAC
GGGAAAGAAAGCTGGAGTGTTCGTTCATCCATCAAAGAACAAACTCCAACGTGTGAGCCAGCTGCCCCAC
CTCCCCCAAAGCAATGAACAGATTAAAGGATGGGAGGAAGGATACAATCAAAATCGGGTGGTGATGGCTG
GCAGATTTCCAGTAAAATACAATTTTCAAAGTTGCCGCAATTACAGAATAAGCTAGCACTCATATTTAAA
AAAAAAAAAAAAAAAAAAAACTGTCCCAAGCAGTAGGCCTCCAGCTCTTCCCAATTTGCACTCATCAAAA
TACATCGTTCCCTCTTCTGAGTAAGTGATGTTTCAGAACTGCTTACAAATCCACTTTGCCTCAGGGGAGG
AAGCTCTTTTGATTCACTCTGGTTTTGGGGACCAGGATCAAGATCCTGGAGAAAAGGGAGACTCCAAATG
GTGATAGAGGACGTTTATTCATTATGGTAACACATAATCTGCTGAAATTCATTTTGAACGTGCTTTAACA
TAGCAGTGGCTAAAATTAAAATACCGCCGGCAAAATGTTAAAAGTTGGCTCCCCCACGCCCCCACAGCCG
GGAAGTGCGCCTTCAAGATTTAATCATACCAAAAACAACGCCTTTTATTCTGGGG
